>Addgene plasmid #68173 | p2x35S (GB0222) | addgene partial sequence | sequence record 125430 | SP6 5'-ATTTAGGTGACACTATAG-3'
TATGGTCGACCTGCAGGCGGCCGCGAATTCACTAGTGATTGGGCGATGAGTGGTCTCGGGAGACTAGAGC
CAAGCTGATCTCCTTTGCCCCGGAGATCACCATGGACGACTTTCTCTATCTCTACGATCTAGGAAGAAAG
TTCGACGGAGAAGGTGACGATACCATGTTCACCACCGATAATGAGAAGATTAGCCTCTTCAATTTCAGAA
AGAATGCTGACCCACAGATGGTTAGAGAGGCCTACGCGGCAGGTCTGATCAAGACGATCTACCCGAGTAA
TAATCTCCAGGAGATCAAATACCTTCCCAAGAAGGTTAAAGATGCAGTCAAAAGATTCAGGACTAACTGC
ATCAAGAACACAGAGAAAGATATATTTCTCAAGATCAGAAGTACTATTCCAGTATGGACGATTCAAGGCT
TGCTTCATAAACCAAGGCAAGTAATAGAGATTGGAGTCTCTAAGAAAGTAGTTCCTACTGAATCAAAGGC
CATGGAGTCAAAAATTCAGATCGAGGATCTAACAGAACTCGCCGTGAAGACTGGCGAACAGTTCATACAG
AGTCTTTTACGACTCAATGACAAGAAGAAAATCTTCGTCAACATGGTGGAGCACGACACTCTCGTCTACT
CCAAGAATATCAAAGATACAGTCTCAGAAGACCAAAGGGCTATTGAGACTTTTCAACAAAGGGTAATATC
GGGAAACCTCCTCGGATTCCATTGCCCAGCTATCTGTCACTTCATCAA
