>Addgene plasmid #68173 | p2x35S (GB0222) | addgene partial sequence | sequence record 127849 | T7 5'-TAATACGACTCACTATAGGG-3'
CTCCGGCCGCCATGGCGGCCGCGGGAATTCGATTGGGCGATGAGTGGTCTCGCATTTCGACTAGAATAGT
AAATTGTAATGTTGTTTGTTGTTTGTTTTGTTGTGGTAATTGTTGTAAAAATACCGGAGTCCTCTCCAAA
TGAAATGAACTTCCTTATATAGAGGAAGGGTCTTGCGAAGGATAGTGGGATTGTGCGTCATCCCTTACGT
CAGTGGAGATATCACATCAATCCACTTGCTTTGAAGACGTGGTTGGAACGTCTTCTTTTTCCACGATGCT
CCTCGTGGGTGGGGGTCCATCTTTGGGACCACTGTCGGCAGGGGCATCTTGAACGATAGCCTTTCCTTTA
TCGCAATGATGGCATTTGTAGGTGCCACCTTCCTTTTCTACTGTCCTTTTGATGAAGTGACAGATAGCTG
GGCAATGGAATCCGAGGAGGTTTCCCGATATTACCCTTTGTTGAAAAGTCTCATTGCGAAGGATAGTGGG
ATTGTGCGTCATCCCTTACGTCAGTGGAGATATCACATCAATCCACTTGCTTTGAAGACGTGGTTGGAAC
GTCTTCTTTTTCCACGATGCTCCTCGTGGGTGGGGGTCCATCTTTGGGACCACTGTCGGCAGGGGCATCT
TGAACGATAGCCTTTCCTTTATCGCAATGATGGCATTTGTAGGTGCCACCTTCCTTTTCTACTGTCCTTT
TGATGAAGTGACAGATAGCTGGGCAATGGAATCCGAGGAGGTTTCCCGATATTACCCTTTGTTGAAAAG
