[The description below was written by a language model from this plasmid's Addgene catalogue record.]
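Description:
p2x35S (GB0222) is a level 0 part plasmid from the GoldenBraid 2.0 modular cloning system for plant synthetic biology. It is built on pUPD, the universal part domesticator vector, a self-made backbone derived from pGEM-T Easy. As such it is a small, high-copy plasmid propagated in E. coli under ampicillin selection. It is a storage and donor vector for a standardized DNA part rather than an expression or plant transformation vector in its own right. No feature table accompanies the record, so details such as the origin of replication are not explicitly listed.

The insert is the dual (2x) 35S promoter of cauliflower mosaic virus, recorded at 1329 bp. This enhanced form of the 35S promoter is widely used to drive strong constitutive transcription in plant cells. The part has been "domesticated": internal BsaI and BsmBI recognition sites were removed so that the sequence is compatible with the Type IIS restriction–ligation reactions on which GoldenBraid depends. It was cloned into pUPD through BsmBI sites that were destroyed in the process, and the depositor notes that the insert can be released with BsaI. In GoldenBraid assembly, this release yields the defined overhangs that allow directional joining with other level 0 parts, such as coding sequences and terminators. SP6 and T7 primer sites flank the insert for sequence verification.

The plasmid is typically used as the promoter module when assembling plant transcriptional units in GoldenBraid destination vectors, which can then be combined into multigene constructs.
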