Addgene plasmid #68173: p2x35S (GB0222)
Purpose: Provides the CaMV dual 35S Promoter as a level 0 GoldenBraid part
Depositing lab: Diego Orzaez. Depositing organization: Agencia Estatal Consejo Superior de Investigaciones Científicas, M.P. Publication: GoldenBraid 2.0: a comprehensive DNA assembly framework for plant synthetic biology. Sarrion-Perdigones A, Vazquez-Vilar M, Palaci J, Castelijns B, Forment J, Ziarsolo P, Blanca J, Granell A, Orzaez D. Plant Physiol. 2013 Jul;162(3):1618-31. 10.1104/pp.113.217661 PubMed 23669743.
Backbone
  Vector backbone: pUPD
  Backbone manufacturer: self-made; derived from pGEMT-Easy manufactured by Promega
  Vector type: Synthetic Biology
Growth in bacteria
  Bacterial resistance: Ampicillin, 100 μg/mL
  Growth temperature: 37°C
  Growth strain: DH5alpha
  Copy number: High Copy
Gene/Insert
  Gene/Insert name: 2x35S promoter
  Insert size (bp): 1329
  Mutation: BsaI and BsmBI sites removed
  Cloning method: Restriction Enzyme; 5′ cloning site BsmBI (destroyed during cloning); 3′ cloning site BsmBI (destroyed during cloning)
  Sequencing primers: 5′ SP6; 3′ T7
Terms and licenses: Academic/Nonprofit Terms; Industry Terms: Not Available to Industry
Depositor comments: insert can be released with BsaI
How to cite: p2x35S (GB0222) was a gift from Diego Orzaez (Addgene plasmid # 68173 ; http://n2t.net/addgene:68173 ; RRID:Addgene_68173)
